Addgene plasmid #157735: pcDNA5-FRT-TO-eGFP-HF
Purpose: mammalian expression of C-terminally His8-Flag tagged eGFP under control of a tetracycline-inducible promoter
Depositing lab: David Tollervey. Depositing organization: University of Edinburgh. Publication: Integrative vectors for regulated expression of SARS-CoV-2 proteins implicated in RNA metabolism. Bresson S, Robertson N, Sani E, Turowski TW, Shchepachev V, Kompauerova M, Spanos C, Helwak A, Tollervey D. Wellcome Open Res. 2020 Nov 3;5:261. doi: 10.12688/wellcomeopenres.16322.1. eCollection 2020. PubMed 33313418.
Backbone
  Vector backbone: pcDNA5-FRT-TO
  Backbone manufacturer: Thermo Fisher
  Vector type: Mammalian Expression
  Selectable markers: Hygromycin
Growth in bacteria
  Bacterial resistance: Ampicillin, 100 μg/mL
  Growth temperature: 37°C
  Growth strain: DH5alpha
  Copy number: High Copy
Gene/Insert
  Gene/Insert name: eGFP-HF (alt name: His8-Flag tagged eGFP)
  Species: Synthetic
  Tag / fusion protein: His8-Flag (C terminal on backbone)
  Cloning method: Restriction Enzyme; 5′ cloning site Unknown (unknown if destroyed); 3′ cloning site Unknown (unknown if destroyed)
Resource information
  A portion of this plasmid was derived from a plasmid made by: IDT
Terms and licenses: Academic/Nonprofit Terms; Industry Terms: Not Available to Industry
How to cite: pcDNA5-FRT-TO-eGFP-HF was a gift from David Tollervey (Addgene plasmid # 157735 ; http://n2t.net/addgene:157735 ; RRID:Addgene_157735)
