[The description below was written by a language model from this plasmid's Addgene catalogue record and pLannotate feature annotations shown in this document.]
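Description:
pcDNA5-FRT-TO-eGFP-HF is a 5.9 kb mammalian expression plasmid built on the commercial pcDNA5-FRT-TO backbone, designed for tetracycline-regulated expression of eGFP carrying a C-terminal His8-Flag tandem affinity tag. In bacteria it is maintained through a high-copy ColE1/pUC-type origin and selected with ampicillin via the β-lactamase gene and its native promoter. Short annotated fragments of f1 ori, lac regulatory elements, lacI, ble and an SV40 promoter appear to be backbone remnants rather than functional modules.

The expression cassette uses the human CMV immediate-early enhancer and promoter followed directly by two short tet operator matches (annotated as PLtetO-1 and TRE3GV fragments). This corresponds to a CMV/TetO2 arrangement, in which Tet repressor supplied by the host cell blocks transcription until tetracycline or doxycycline is added. The EGFP coding sequence lies downstream and is terminated by the bGH polyadenylation signal. The His8-Flag tag is listed in the catalogue entry but is not separately annotated in the feature table; it presumably occupies the interval between the EGFP CDS and the poly(A) signal. A single FRT site sits immediately upstream of a hygromycin resistance gene that has no complete annotated promoter of its own and is followed by an SV40 poly(A) signal. In this design, FLP-mediated recombination into a genomic FRT site in a compatible host line places HygR under a resident promoter, so hygromycin selects for single-copy, site-specific integrants.

The plasmid belongs to a set of integrative vectors for regulated expression of SARS-CoV-2 proteins implicated in RNA metabolism. The record does not state its role there, though a tagged eGFP would plausibly serve as a control for the tagged viral proteins. The cloning sites used are not recorded.
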