Features (pLannotate 1.2.2; 21 found; start..end, strand, type, name):
     28..80      -  misc_feature   bom (fragment): basis of mobility region from pBR322
    235..614     +  enhancer       CMV enhancer: human cytomegalovirus immediate early enhancer
    615..818     +  promoter       CMV promoter: human cytomegalovirus (CMV) immediate early promoter
    820..839     +  promoter       PLtetO-1 promoter (fragment): modified phage lambda PL promoter with tet operator sites (Lutz and Bujard, 1997)
    841..860     +  promoter       PLtetO-1 promoter (fragment): modified phage lambda PL promoter with tet operator sites (Lutz and Bujard, 1997)
    868..901     +  promoter       TRE3GV promoter (fragment): 3rd-generation Tet-responsive promoter that can be activated by binding of Tet-On® 3G, optimized for retroviral and lentiviral vectors
   1002..1718    +  CDS            EGFP: EGFP is a basic (constitutively fluorescent) green fluorescent protein published in 1996, derived from Aequorea victoria. It is reported to be a rapidly-maturing weak dimer with moderate acid sensitivity.
   1840..2064    +  polyA_signal   bGH poly(A) signal: bovine growth hormone polyadenylation signal
   2068..2089    +  promoter       SV40 promoter (fragment): SV40 enhancer and early promoter
   2110..2343    +  rep_origin     f1 ori (fragment) (sequence partly withheld): f1 bacteriophage origin of replication; arrow indicates direction of (+) strand synthesis
   2348..2395    +  protein_bind   FRT: FLP-mediated recombination occurs in the 8-bp core sequence TCTAGAAA (Turan and Bode, 2011). FLP recombinase from the Saccharomyces cerevisiae 2μ plasmid
   2403..3425    +  CDS            HygR: aminoglycoside phosphotransferase from E. coli; aph(4)-Ia; confers resistance to hygromycin
   3435..3560    +  CDS            ble (fragment): BLE_KLEPN - Experimental evidence at protein level: Swiss-Prot protein existence level 1. Binding protein with a strong affinity to the bleomycin family of antibiotics. Binds to CL990; an antimitotic-antibiotic compound. From Klebsiella pneumoniae.
   3555..3676    +  polyA_signal   SV40 poly(A) signal: SV40 polyadenylation signal
   3749..3765    -  protein_bind   lac operator: The lac repressor binds to the lac operator to inhibit transcription in E. coli. This inhibition can be relieved by adding lactose or isopropyl-β-D-thiogalactopyranoside (IPTG). lac repressor encoded by lacI
   3773..3803    -  promoter       lac promoter: promoter for the E. coli lac operon
   3818..3839    -  protein_bind   CAP binding site: CAP binding activates transcription in the presence of cAMP. E. coli catabolite activator protein
   3852..3944    -  CDS            lacI (fragment): lac repressor; lacI; The lac repressor binds to the lac operator to inhibit transcription in E. coli. This inhibition can be relieved by adding lactose or isopropyl-β-D-thiogalactopyranoside (IPTG).
   4127..4715    -  rep_origin     ori: high-copy-number ColE1/pMB1/pBR322/pUC origin of replication
   4886..5746    -  CDS            AmpR: β-lactamase; bla; confers resistance to ampicillin, carbenicillin, and related antibiotics
   5747..5851    -  promoter       AmpR promoter: bla
>Addgene plasmid #157735 | pcDNA5-FRT-TO-eGFP-HF | addgene full sequence | sequence record 308156 | Addgene NGS Result
GACGGATCGGGAGATCTCCCGATCCCCTATGGTGCACTCTCAGTACAATCTGCTCTGATGCCGCATAGTT
AAGCCAGTATCTGCTCCCTGCTTGTGTGTTGGAGGTCGCTGAGTAGTGCGCGAGCAAAATTTAAGCTACA
ACAAGGCAAGGCTTGACCGACAATTGCATGAAGAATCTGCTTAGGGTTAGGCGTTTTGCGCTGCTTCGCG
ATGTACGGGCCAGATATACGCGTTGACATTGATTATTGACTAGTTATTAATAGTAATCAATTACGGGGTC
ATTAGTTCATAGCCCATATATGGAGTTCCGCGTTACATAACTTACGGTAAATGGCCCGCCTGGCTGACCG
CCCAACGACCCCCGCCCATTGACGTCAATAATGACGTATGTTCCCATAGTAACGCCAATAGGGACTTTCC
ATTGACGTCAATGGGTGGAGTATTTACGGTAAACTGCCCACTTGGCAGTACATCAAGTGTATCATATGCC
AAGTACGCCCCCTATTGACGTCAATGACGGTAAATGGCCCGCCTGGCATTATGCCCAGTACATGACCTTA
TGGGACTTTCCTACTTGGCAGTACATCTACGTATTAGTCATCGCTATTACCATGGTGATGCGGTTTTGGC
AGTACATCAATGGGCGTGGATAGCGGTTTGACTCACGGGGATTTCCAAGTCTCCACCCCATTGACGTCAA
TGGGAGTTTGTTTTGGCACCAAAATCAACGGGACTTTCCAAAATGTCGTAACAACTCCGCCCCATTGACG
CAAATGGGCGGTAGGCGTGTACGGTGGGAGGTCTATATAAGCAGAGCTCTCCCTATCAGTGATAGAGATC
TCCCTATCAGTGATAGAGATCGTCGACGAGCTCGTTTAGTGAACCGTCAGATCGCCTGGAGACGCCATCC
ACGCTGTTTTGACCTCCATAGAAGACACCGGGACCGATCCAGCCTCCGGACTCTAGCGTTTAAACTTAAG
CTTGGTACCGAGCTCGGATCCATGGTGAGCAAGGGCGAGGAGCTGTTCACCGGGGTGGTGCCCATCCTGG
TCGAGCTGGACGGCGACGTAAACGGCCACAAGTTCAGCGTGTCCGGCGAGGGCGAGGGCGATGCCACCTA
CGGCAAGCTGACCCTGAAGTTCATCTGCACCACCGGCAAGCTGCCCGTGCCCTGGCCCACCCTCGTGACC
ACCCTGACCTACGGCGTGCAGTGCTTCAGCCGCTACCCCGACCACATGAAGCAGCACGACTTCTTCAAGT
CCGCCATGCCCGAAGGCTACGTCCAGGAGCGCACCATCTTCTTCAAGGACGACGGCAACTACAAGACCCG
CGCCGAGGTGAAGTTCGAGGGCGACACCCTGGTGAACCGCATCGAGCTGAAGGGCATCGACTTCAAGGAG
GACGGCAACATCCTGGGGCACAAGCTGGAGTACAACTACAACAGCCACAACGTCTATATCATGGCCGACA
AGCAGAAGAACGGCATCAAGGTGAACTTCAAGATCCGCCACAACATCGAGGACGGCAGCGTGCAGCTCGC
CGACCACTACCAGCAGAACACCCCCATCGGCGACGGCCCCGTGCTGCTGCCCGACAACCACTACCTGAGC
ACCCAGTCCGCCCTGAGCAAAGACCCCAACGAGAAGCGCGATCACATGGTCCTGCTGGAGTTCGTGACCG
CCGCCGGGATCACTCTCGGCATGGACGAGCTGTACAAGGTGATATCGGGCGGACATCACCACCATCATCA
CCATCACGCCGCAGCCGCAGATTATAAAGATGACGATGACAAGTAGCTCGAGTCTAGAGGGCCCGTTTAA
ACCCGCTGATCAGCCTCGACTGTGCCTTCTAGTTGCCAGCCATCTGTTGTTTGCCCCTCCCCCGTGCCTT
CCTTGACCCTGGAAGGTGCCACTCCCACTGTCCTTTCCTAATAAAATGAGGAAATTGCATCGCATTGTCT
GAGTAGGTGTCATTCTATTCTGGGGGGTGGGGTGGGGCAGGACAGCAAGGGGGAGGATTGGGAAGACAAT
AGCAGGCATGCTGGGGATGCGGTGGGCTCTATGGCTTCTGAGGCGGAAAGAACCAGCTGGGGCTCTAGGG
GGTATCCCC
[124 nt withheld, positions 2110-2233]
C
[91 nt withheld, positions 2235-2325]
AGGGTGATGGTTCACGTACCTAGAAGTTCCTATTCCGAAGTTCCTATTCTCTAGAAAGTATAGGAACTTC
CTTGGCCAAAAAGCCTGAACTCACCGCGACGTCTGTCGAGAAGTTTCTGATCGAAAAGTTCGACAGCGTC
TCCGACCTGATGCAGCTCTCGGAGGGCGAAGAATCTCGTGCTTTCAGCTTCGATGTAGGAGGGCGTGGAT
ATGTCCTGCGGGTAAATAGCTGCGCCGATGGTTTCTACAAAGATCGTTATGTTTATCGGCACTTTGCATC
GGCCGCGCTCCCGATTCCGGAAGTGCTTGACATTGGGGAATTCAGCGAGAGCCTGACCTATTGCATCTCC
CGCCGTGCACAGGGTGTCACGTTGCAAGACCTGCCTGAAACCGAACTGCCCGCTGTTCTGCAGCCGGTCG
CGGAGGCCATGGATGCGATCGCTGCGGCCGATCTTAGCCAGACGAGCGGGTTCGGCCCATTCGGACCGCA
AGGAATCGGTCAATACACTACATGGCGTGATTTCATATGCGCGATTGCTGATCCCCATGTGTATCACTGG
CAAACTGTGATGGACGACACCGTCAGTGCGTCCGTCGCGCAGGCTCTCGATGAGCTGATGCTTTGGGCCG
AGGACTGCCCCGAAGTCCGGCACCTCGTGCACGCGGATTTCGGCTCCAACAATGTCCTGACGGACAATGG
CCGCATAACAGCGGTCATTGACTGGAGCGAGGCGATGTTCGGGGATTCCCAATACGAGGTCGCCAACATC
TTCTTCTGGAGGCCGTGGTTGGCTTGTATGGAGCAGCAGACGCGCTACTTCGAGCGGAGGCATCCGGAGC
TTGCAGGATCGCCGCGGCTCCGGGCGTATATGCTCCGCATTGGTCTTGACCAACTCTATCAGAGCTTGGT
TGACGGCAATTTCGATGATGCAGCTTGGGCGCAGGGTCGATGCGACGCAATCGTCCGATCCGGAGCCGGG
ACTGTCGGGCGTACACAAATCGCCCGCAGAAGCGCGGCCGTCTGGACCGATGGCTGTGTAGAAGTACTCG
CCGATAGTGGAAACCGACGCCCCAGCACTCGTCCGAGGGCAAAGGAATAGCACGTACTACGAGATTTCGA
TTCCACCGCCGCCTTCTATGAAAGGTTGGGCTTCGGAATCGTTTTCCGGGACGCCGGCTGGATGATCCTC
CAGCGCGGGGATCTCATGCTGGAGTTCTTCGCCCACCCCAACTTGTTTATTGCAGCTTATAATGGTTACA
AATAAAGCAATAGCATCACAAATTTCACAAATAAAGCATTTTTTTCACTGCATTCTAGTTGTGGTTTGTC
CAAACTCATCAATGTATCTTATCATGTCTGTATACCGTCGACCTCTAGCTAGAGCTTGGCGTAATCATGG
TCATAGCTGTTTCCTGTGTGAAATTGTTATCCGCTCACAATTCCACACAACATACGAGCCGGAAGCATAA
AGTGTAAAGCCTGGGGTGCCTAATGAGTGAGCTAACTCACATTAATTGCGTTGCGCTCACTGCCCGCTTT
CCAGTCGGGAAACCTGTCGTGCCAGCTGCATTAATGAATCGGCCAACGCGCGGGGAGAGGCGGTTTGCGT
ATTGGGCGCTCTTCCGCTTCCTCGCTCACTGACTCGCTGCGCTCGGTCGTTCGGCTGCGGCGAGCGGTAT
CAGCTCACTCAAAGGCGGTAATACGGTTATCCACAGAATCAGGGGATAACGCAGGAAAGAACATGTGAGC
AAAAGGCCAGCAAAAGGCCAGGAACCGTAAAAAGGCCGCGTTGCTGGCGTTTTTCCATAGGCTCCGCCCC
CCTGACGAGCATCACAAAAATCGACGCTCAAGTCAGAGGTGGCGAAACCCGACAGGACTATAAAGATACC
AGGCGTTTCCCCCTGGAAGCTCCCTCGTGCGCTCTCCTGTTCCGACCCTGCCGCTTACCGGATACCTGTC
CGCCTTTCTCCCTTCGGGAAGCGTGGCGCTTTCTCATAGCTCACGCTGTAGGTATCTCAGTTCGGTGTAG
GTCGTTCGCTCCAAGCTGGGCTGTGTGCACGAACCCCCCGTTCAGCCCGACCGCTGCGCCTTATCCGGTA
ACTATCGTCTTGAGTCCAACCCGGTAAGACACGACTTATCGCCACTGGCAGCAGCCACTGGTAACAGGAT
TAGCAGAGCGAGGTATGTAGGCGGTGCTACAGAGTTCTTGAAGTGGTGGCCTAACTACGGCTACACTAGA
AGAACAGTATTTGGTATCTGCGCTCTGCTGAAGCCAGTTACCTTCGGAAAAAGAGTTGGTAGCTCTTGAT
CCGGCAAACAAACCACCGCTGGTAGCGGTGGTTTTTTTGTTTGCAAGCAGCAGATTACGCGCAGAAAAAA
AGGATCTCAAGAAGATCCTTTGATCTTTTCTACGGGGTCTGACGCTCAGTGGAACGAAAACTCACGTTAA
GGGATTTTGGTCATGAGATTATCAAAAAGGATCTTCACCTAGATCCTTTTAAATTAAAAATGAAGTTTTA
AATCAATCTAAAGTATATATGAGTAAACTTGGTCTGACAGTTACCAATGCTTAATCAGTGAGGCACCTAT
CTCAGCGATCTGTCTATTTCGTTCATCCATAGTTGCCTGACTCCCCGTCGTGTAGATAACTACGATACGG
GAGGGCTTACCATCTGGCCCCAGTGCTGCAATGATACCGCGAGACCCACGCTCACCGGCTCCAGATTTAT
CAGCAATAAACCAGCCAGCCGGAAGGGCCGAGCGCAGAAGTGGTCCTGCAACTTTATCCGCCTCCATCCA
GTCTATTAATTGTTGCCGGGAAGCTAGAGTAAGTAGTTCGCCAGTTAATAGTTTGCGCAACGTTGTTGCC
ATTGCTACAGGCATCGTGGTGTCACGCTCGTCGTTTGGTATGGCTTCATTCAGCTCCGGTTCCCAACGAT
CAAGGCGAGTTACATGATCCCCCATGTTGTGCAAAAAAGCGGTTAGCTCCTTCGGTCCTCCGATCGTTGT
CAGAAGTAAGTTGGCCGCAGTGTTATCACTCATGGTTATGGCAGCACTGCATAATTCTCTTACTGTCATG
CCATCCGTAAGATGCTTTTCTGTGACTGGTGAGTACTCAACCAAGTCATTCTGAGAATAGTGTATGCGGC
GACCGAGTTGCTCTTGCCCGGCGTCAATACGGGATAATACCGCGCCACATAGCAGAACTTTAAAAGTGCT
CATCATTGGAAAACGTTCTTCGGGGCGAAAACTCTCAAGGATCTTACCGCTGTTGAGATCCAGTTCGATG
TAACCCACTCGTGCACCCAACTGATCTTCAGCATCTTTTACTTTCACCAGCGTTTCTGGGTGAGCAAAAA
CAGGAAGGCAAAATGCCGCAAAAAAGGGAATAAGGGCGACACGGAAATGTTGAATACTCATACTCTTCCT
TTTTCAATATTATTGAAGCATTTATCAGGGTTATTGTCTCATGAGCGGATACATATTTGAATGTATTTAG
AAAAATAAACAAATAGGGGTTCCGCGCACATTTCCCCGAAAAGTGCCACCTGACGTC
